Addgene plasmid #28264: pEF-HA-Net1
Depositing lab: Jeffrey Frost. Depositing organization: University of Texas Health Science Center at Houston. Publication: Interaction of the RhoA exchange factor Net1 with discs large homolog 1 protects it from proteasome-mediated degradation and potentiates Net1 activity. Carr HS, Cai C, Keinanen K, Frost JA. J Biol Chem. 2009 Sep 4. 284(36):24269-80. 10.1074/jbc.M109.029439 PubMed 19586902.
Backbone
  Vector backbone: pEF-HA
  Backbone size w/o insert (bp): 6000
  Vector type: Mammalian Expression
Growth in bacteria
  Bacterial resistance: Ampicillin, 100 μg/mL
  Growth temperature: 37°C
  Growth strain: DH5alpha
  Copy number: High Copy
Gene/Insert
  Gene/Insert name: Net1 (alt name: neuroepithelial cell transforming gene 1 transcript variant 1)
  Species: M. musculus (mouse)
  GenBank ID: NM_019671
  Entrez Gene: Net1 (a.k.a. Net1a, mNET1, AI604373, AU015857, 0610025H04Rik, 9530071N24Rik)
  Tag / fusion protein: 2x HA (N terminal on backbone)
  Cloning method: Restriction Enzyme; 5′ cloning site BamHI (not destroyed); 3′ cloning site EcoRI (not destroyed)
  Sequencing primers: 5′ EF-1a-F
Terms and licenses: Academic/Nonprofit Terms; Industry Terms: Not Available to Industry
How to cite: pEF-HA-Net1 was a gift from Jeffrey Frost (Addgene plasmid # 28264 ; http://n2t.net/addgene:28264 ; RRID:Addgene_28264)
