[The description below was written by a language model from this plasmid's Addgene catalogue record.]
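Description:
pEF-HA-Net1 is a mammalian expression plasmid built on the pEF-HA backbone (about 6 kb without the insert). It is propagated in E. coli as a high-copy plasmid under ampicillin selection. The record lists no mammalian selection marker and includes no feature table, so the origin of replication, the polyadenylation signal and other backbone elements are not documented. The promoter is also not stated explicitly. However, the backbone name and the use of an EF-1α forward sequencing primer suggest that expression is driven by the EF-1α promoter, a strong constitutive promoter active in many mammalian cell types.

The insert is mouse Net1 (neuroepithelial cell transforming gene 1, transcript variant 1), cloned between BamHI and EcoRI sites, both of which remain intact. This means the coding sequence can be excised or transferred to another vector. The backbone supplies a tandem 2x HA epitope tag fused to the N terminus of Net1. The expressed protein can therefore be detected or recovered with anti-HA antibodies, for example by immunoblotting, immunoprecipitation or immunofluorescence, without a Net1-specific antibody.

Net1 is a guanine nucleotide exchange factor for the small GTPase RhoA. The associated publication examined how its interaction with discs large homolog 1 protects Net1 from proteasome-mediated degradation and increases its activity. The plasmid is thus suited to expressing tagged Net1 in transfected mammalian cells to study its stability, binding partners and RhoA signalling.
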