>Addgene plasmid #28264 | pEF-HA-Net1 | addgene partial sequence | sequence record 34589 | 28264 with EF1a-F (5' TCAAGCCTCAGACAGTGGTTC 3')
GGATTGCTTGCTTACATTTGCTTCTGACACAACTGTGTTCACTAGCAACCTCAAACAGACACCATGNTAC
CCATACGATGTTCCTGACTATGCGGGCTATCCCTATGACGTCCCGGACTATGCAGGATCCATGGAGCCAG
AGCCGGCGGCTCAGAAGCAGCCCCGACCTCGGAGGAGAAGCCGCAGGGTCTCAATGCTCAGCGAGGAACC
TGCCGCGGGGCTTCCGGCCGACACACCCGGGCCGGCGGCGAACGAGAGATGCTCCCTTCGGAGAGGCAGC
TCCTTCACATTTTTAACCCCTGGCCCACACTGGGACTTCACTTTGAAAAGAAAACGAAGAGAGAAAGATG
ATGATGCTGTAAGCCTTAGCAGCCTTGATTTGAAGGAGCCAAGCAATAAGAGAGTTCGGCCTCTAGCTCG
GGTCACATCTTTGGCAAACTTAATCTCTCCCGTAAGAAATGGAGCAGTCAGGCGCTTCGGTCAGACCATA
CAGTCGTTTACCCTTCGTGGTGACCACAGATCCCCAGCCTCTGCCCAGAAGTCATTCAGCAGGTCCACCG
TCCCCACACCCACCAAGAGAAGAAGCAGTGCACTATGGTCGGAAATGCTAGACATCAATATGAAGGAGTC
CTTGACCACTCGAGAGATCAAACGTCAGGAGGCCATATATGAATTGTCCCGAGGGGAACAGGACTTGATT
GAGGATCTCAAGCTCGCTAGAAAGGCCTACCATGACCCCATGTTAAAGCTGTCTATCATGTCAGAAGAGG
AACTCACGCACATATTTGGAGACTTGGATGCTTATATACCTCTGCACGAAGATCTGTTAGCAA
